>Addgene plasmid #84496 | pLJC6-Flag CASTOR1 | depositor partial sequence | sequence record 161474 | Insert
ATGGAGCTGCACATCCTAGAACACCGGGTGCGGGTGCTGAGCGTCGCCCGTCCCGGTCTCTGGCTCTACA
CCCACCCGCTCATCAAGCTGCTCTTCCTGCCCCGCCGCAGCCGGTGCAAGTTCTTCAGCCTGACGGAGAC
CCCTGAGGATTACACGCTTATGGTGGACGAGGAGGGCTTTAAAGAGCTGCCCCCATCTGAGTTCCTGCAA
GTAGCTGAGGCCACATGGCTGGTGCTGAACGTGTCGTCTCACAGCGGTGCGGCAGTGCAGGCTGCTGGGG
TCACCAAGATCGCCCGTTCGGTCATCGCGCCACTGGCCGAGCACCACGTGTCTGTGCTGATGCTGTCCAC
TTACCAGACGGACTTCATCCTGGTGCGGGAGCAGGACCTGTCCGTGGTGATCCACACGCTGGCCCAGGAG
TTCGACATTTACCGCGAGGTGGGCGGAGAGCCTGTGCCTGTGACGAGGGATGATTCCAGCAATGGCTTTC
CCCGCACTCAGCATGGGCCCAGCCCCACGGTGCATCCCATCCAGAGCCCACAGAACCGCTTCTGTGTCCT
CACACTGGACCCTGAGACGCTTCCAGCCATCGCCACCACCCTCATAGATGTCCTCTTCTACTCGCACAGC
ACCCCCAAGGAGGCAGCCTCTAGCAGTCCTGAACCCAGCTCCATCACGTTCTTTGCCTTCTCCCTCATCG
AGGGTTATATCTCCATTGTCATGGATGCTGAAACACAGAAAAAGTTCCCCAGTGACCTCCTGCTGACCAG
CTCCTCGGGGGAGCTGTGGAGGATGGTGCGCATCGGTGGACAGCCCCTGGGCTTTGATGAATGTGGCATC
GTGGCACAGATTGCAGGTCCCCTGGCTGCCGCTGACATCTCTGCCTACTACATCAGCACCTTCAACTTCG
ACCACGCCCTGGTGCCCGAGGACGGTATCGGCAGCGTCATCGAGGTCCTCCAGCGGCGGCAGGAAGGCCT
GGCTTCCTGA
