>Addgene plasmid #84496 | pLJC6-Flag CASTOR1 | addgene partial sequence | sequence record 163597 | pLJM1-3 5'-GACGTGAAGAATGTGCGAGA-3'
CTGCGTTTCCGGACCACGCCCAGAGCAGCCGCGTCCCTGCGCAAACCCAGGGCTGCCTTGGAAAAGGCGC
AACCCCAACCCCCTCGAGCCGCGGCCAAAGTGGATCTCTGCTGTCCCTGTAATAAACCCGAAAATTTTGA
ATTTTTGTAATTTGTTTTTGTAATTCTTTAGTTTGTATGTCTGTTGCTATTATGTCTACTATTCTTTCCC
CTGCACTGTACCCCCCAATCCCCCCTTTTCTTTTAAAATTGTGGATGAATACTGCCATTTGTCTCGAGGT
CGAGAATTCTTATCACTTGTCATCGTCATCCTTGTAGTCACCTCCACCTCCTGCGGCCGCGGAAGCCAGG
CCTTCCTGCCGCCGCTGGAGGACCTCGATGACGCTGCCGATACCGTCCTCGGGCACCAGGGCGTGGTCGA
AGTTGAAGGTGCTGATGTAGTAGGCAGAGATGTCAGCGGCAGCCAGGGGACCTGCAATCTGTGCCACGAT
GCCACATTCATCAAAGCCCAGGGGCTGTCCACCGATGCGCACCATCCTCCACAGCTCCCCCGAGGAGCTG
GTCAGCAGGAGGTCACTGGGGAACTTTTTCTGTGTTTCAGCATCCATGACAATGGAGATATAACCCTCGA
TGAGAGAGAAGGCAAAGAACGTGATGGAGCTGGGTTCAGGACTGCTAGAGGCTGCCTCCTTGGGGGTGCT
GTGCGAGTAGAAGAGGACATCTATGAGGGTGGTGGCGATGGCTGGAAGCGTCTCAGGGTCCAGTGTGAGG
ACACAGAAGCGGTTCTGTGGGCTCTGGATGGGATGCACCGTGGGGCTGGGCCCATGCTGAGTGCGGGGAA
AGCCATTGCTGGAATCATCCCTCGTCACAGGCACAGGCTCTCCGCCCACCTCGCGGTAAATGTCGAACTC
CTGGGCCAGCGTGTGGATCACCACGGACAGGTCCTGCTCCCGCACCAGGATGAAGTCCGTCTGGTAAGTG
GACAGCATCAGCACAGACACGTGGTGCTCGGCCAGTGGCGCGATGAC
