>Addgene plasmid #84496 | pLJC6-Flag CASTOR1 | addgene partial sequence | sequence record 165464 | hCASTOR1-N 5'-ACCAGGATGAAGTCCGTCTG-3'
CGTGGTGCTCGGCCAGTGGCGCGATGACCGAACGGGCGATCTTGGTGACCCCAGCAGCCTGCACTGCCGC
ACCGCTGTGAGACGACACGTTCAGCACCAGCCATGTGGCCTCAGCTACTTGCAGGAACTCAGATGGGGGC
AGCTCTTTAAAGCCCTCCTCGTCCACCATAAGCGTGTAATCCTCAGGGGTCTCCGTCAGGCTGAAGAACT
TGCACCGGCTGCGGCGGGGCAGGAAGAGCAGCTTGATGAGCGGGTGGGTGTAGAGCCAGAGACCGGGACG
GGCGACGCTCAGCACCCGCACCCGGTGTTCTAGGATGTGCAGCTCCATGGTGGCACCGGTAGCGCTAGCG
CTTCGTCTAACAAAAAAGCCAAAAACGGCCAGAATTTAGCGGACAATTTACTAGTCTAACACTGAAAATT
ACATATTGACCCAAATGATTACATTTCAAAAGGTGCCTAAAAAACTTCACAAAACACACTCGCCAACCCC
GAGCGCATAGTTCAAAACCGGAGCTTCAGCTACTTAAGAAGATAGGTACATAAAACCGACCAAAGAAACT
GACGCCTCACTTATCCCTCCCCTCACCAGAGGTCCGGCGCCTGTCGATTCAGGAGAGCCTACCCTAGGCC
CGAACCCTGCGTCCTGCGACGGAGAAAAGCCTACCGCACACCTACCGGCAGGTGGCCCCACCCTGCATTA
TAAGCCAACAGAACGGGTGACGTCACGACACGACGAGGGCGCGCGCTCCCAAAGGTACGGGTGCACTGCC
CAACGGCACCGCCATAACTGCCGCCCCCGCAACAGACGACAAACCGAGTTCTCCAGTCAGTGACAAACTT
CACGTCAGGGTCCCCAGATGGTGCCCCAGCCCATCTCACCCGAATAAGAGCTTTCCCGCATTAGCGAAGG
CCTCAGACCCTTGGGTTCTTGCCCGCCCCACCATGCCCCCCCACCTTGTTTCAACGAACCTCACAGCCCG
CCTCAAAAGCGT
