[The description below was written by a language model from this plasmid's Addgene catalogue record.]
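Description:
pLJC6-Flag CASTOR1 is a lentiviral mammalian expression plasmid built on the backbone recorded as pS2JC6, designed to deliver human CASTOR1 (Entrez gene symbol GATSL3) into mammalian cells by viral transduction. It is propagated in bacteria under ampicillin selection, and transduced mammalian cells can be selected with blasticidin. No feature table accompanies the record, so the origin of replication, the LTRs, the packaging signal, other lentiviral elements, and the promoter driving the blasticidin marker are not itemised. The copy number is listed as unknown.

The payload is the human CASTOR1 coding sequence, cloned by restriction enzymes between AgeI and EcoRI sites and fused to a FLAG epitope tag. The record places the tag at the C terminus of the insert, although the "Flag CASTOR1" order in the plasmid name might suggest an N-terminal position, and this cannot be resolved from the available fields. Expression is driven by a promoter recorded as sestrin2 rather than by one of the strong viral promoters common in lentiviral vectors. The record does not give the reason for this choice.

The stated purpose is lentiviral expression of CASTOR1, and the associated work identifies the CASTOR proteins as arginine sensors for the mTORC1 pathway. The construct therefore suits the generation of stably transduced, blasticidin-resistant cell lines expressing epitope-tagged CASTOR1. In such lines the FLAG tag allows detection by immunoblotting or immunoprecipitation to study the protein's interactions and its role in amino acid signalling to mTORC1.
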