Addgene plasmid #84496: pLJC6-Flag CASTOR1
Purpose: Lentiviral expression of CASTOR1
Depositing lab: David Sabatini. Depositing organization: Whitehead Institute for Biomedical Research. Publication: The CASTOR Proteins Are Arginine Sensors for the mTORC1 Pathway. Chantranupong L, Scaria SM, Saxton RA, Gygi MP, Shen K, Wyant GA, Wang T, Harper JW, Gygi SP, Sabatini DM. Cell. 2016 Mar 24;165(1):153-64. doi: 10.1016/j.cell.2016.02.035. Epub 2016 Mar 10. PubMed 26972053.
Backbone
  Vector backbone: pS2JC6
  Vector type: Mammalian Expression, Lentiviral
  Selectable markers: Blasticidin
Growth in bacteria
  Bacterial resistance: Ampicillin, 100 μg/mL
  Growth temperature: 37°C
  Growth strain: NEB Stable
  Copy number: Unknown
Gene/Insert
  Gene/Insert name: CASTOR1
  Species: H. sapiens (human)
  Entrez Gene: GATSL3 (a.k.a. CASTOR1)
  Promoter: sestrin2
  Tag / fusion protein: FLAG (C terminal on insert)
  Cloning method: Restriction Enzyme; 5′ cloning site AgeI (unknown if destroyed); 3′ cloning site EcoRI (unknown if destroyed)
  Sequencing primers: 5′ TAGGGTAGGCTCTCCTG; 3′ pLJM1R
Terms and licenses: Academic/Nonprofit Terms; Industry Terms: Not Available to Industry
How to cite: pLJC6-Flag CASTOR1 was a gift from David Sabatini (Addgene plasmid # 84496 ; http://n2t.net/addgene:84496 ; RRID:Addgene_84496)
